Addgene plasmid #53054: pSP64-hERG1a F656A
Purpose: Expresses alpha subunit of F656A hERG1a K channel in Xenopus oocytes
Depositing lab: Michael Sanguinetti. Depositing organization: University of Utah. Publication: A structural basis for drug-induced long QT syndrome. Mitcheson JS, Chen J, Lin M, Culberson C, Sanguinetti MC. Proc Natl Acad Sci U S A. 2000 Oct 24;97(22):12329-33. 10.1073/pnas.210244497 PubMed 11005845.
Backbone
  Vector backbone: pSP64
  Backbone manufacturer: Promega
  Backbone size w/o insert (bp): 3017
  Total vector size (bp): 6497
  Vector type: Xenopus Oocyte Expression
Growth in bacteria
  Bacterial resistance: Ampicillin, 100 μg/mL
  Growth temperature: 37°C
  Growth strain: XL1 Blue
  Copy number: High Copy
Gene/Insert
  Gene/Insert name: Potassium voltage-gated channel subfamily H member 2 (alt name: ERG1, HERG, LQT2, HERG1, Kv11.1, KCNH2)
  Species: H. sapiens (human)
  Insert size (bp): 3480
  Mutation: changed Phenylalanine 656 to Alanine
  Entrez Gene: KCNH2 (a.k.a. ERG-1, ERG1, H-ERG, HERG, HERG1, Kv11.1, LQT2, SQT1)
  Promoter: SP6
  Cloning method: Restriction Enzyme; 5′ cloning site HindIII (not destroyed); 3′ cloning site BamHI (not destroyed)
  Sequencing primers: 5′ SP6
Terms and licenses: Academic/Nonprofit Terms; Industry Terms: Not Available to Industry
How to cite: pSP64-hERG1a F656A was a gift from Michael Sanguinetti (Addgene plasmid # 53054 ; http://n2t.net/addgene:53054 ; RRID:Addgene_53054)
