[The description below was written by a language model from this plasmid's Addgene catalogue record and pLannotate feature annotations shown in this document.]
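Description:
pSP64-hERG1a F656A is an in vitro transcription plasmid built on the pSP64 backbone and intended for expression in Xenopus oocytes. It is a 6,497 bp high-copy plasmid propagated in E. coli through a ColE1/pUC-type origin and selected with ampicillin via the β-lactamase gene and its native promoter. The annotated backbone also carries non-functional remnants typical of pBR322/pUC-derived vectors: fragments of rop, bom, the tetracycline resistance gene and lacI, together with a lac promoter, operator and CAP binding site that point away from the insert and play no role in its intended use.

The payload is the roughly 3.5 kb human KCNH2 coding sequence (hERG1a, Kv11.1), encoding the pore-forming alpha subunit of the voltage-gated potassium channel associated with long QT syndrome type 2. It was cloned between HindIII and BamHI sites, both retained, immediately downstream of a bacteriophage SP6 promoter that spans the plasmid's numbering origin. The insert carries a phenylalanine-to-alanine substitution at residue 656. Because SP6 RNA polymerase is not present in oocytes, the promoter serves to produce cRNA in vitro from the plasmid template, and that RNA is then introduced into oocytes, where it is translated into channel subunits for electrophysiological recording. No epitope tags, reporters or eukaryotic promoters are annotated. The associated publication concerns the structural basis of drug-induced long QT syndrome, which suggests the F656A mutant was used to test the contribution of this residue to drug interaction with the channel in comparison with wild type, although the record does not spell out the residue's role.
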