Features (pLannotate 1.2.2; 12 found; start..end, strand, type, name):
     19..3495    +  CDS            KCNH2: KCNH2_HUMAN - Also known as ERG, ERG1, HERG. Experimental evidence at protein level: Swiss-Prot protein existence level 1. [Isoform B-USO]: Has no channel activity by itself, but modulates channel characteristics by forming heterotetramers with other isoforms which are retained intracellularly and undergo ubiquitin- dependent degradation. From Homo sapiens (Human).
   3589..3605    -  protein_bind   lac operator: The lac repressor binds to the lac operator to inhibit transcription in E. coli. This inhibition can be relieved by adding lactose or isopropyl-β-D-thiogalactopyranoside (IPTG). lac repressor encoded by lacI
   3613..3643    -  promoter       lac promoter: promoter for the E. coli lac operon
   3658..3679    -  protein_bind   CAP binding site: CAP binding activates transcription in the presence of cAMP. E. coli catabolite activator protein
   3692..3784    -  CDS            lacI (fragment): lac repressor; lacI; The lac repressor binds to the lac operator to inhibit transcription in E. coli. This inhibition can be relieved by adding lactose or isopropyl-β-D-thiogalactopyranoside (IPTG).
   3967..4555    -  rep_origin     ori: high-copy-number ColE1/pMB1/pBR322/pUC origin of replication
   4726..5586    -  CDS            AmpR: β-lactamase; bla; confers resistance to ampicillin, carbenicillin, and related antibiotics
   5587..5691    -  promoter       AmpR promoter: bla
   5786..5821    +  CDS            rop (fragment): Rop protein, which maintains plasmids at low copy number; rop
   5923..5973    +  misc_feature   bom (fragment): basis of mobility region from pBR322
   5973..6252    -  CDS            TcR (fragment): tetracycline efflux protein; tet; confers resistance to tetracycline
   6481..2       +  promoter       SP6 promoter (across the origin): promoter for bacteriophage SP6 RNA polymerase
>Addgene plasmid #53054 | pSP64-hERG1a F656A | depositor full sequence | sequence record 82519 | pSP64-hERG1a F656A sequence 6497 bps
GAATACAAGCTTCTCAGGATGCCGGTGCGGAGGGGCCACGTCGCGCCGCAGAACACCTTCCTGGACACCA
TCATCCGCAAGTTTGAGGGCCAGAGCCGTAAGTTCATCATCGCCAACGCTCGGGTGGAGAACTGCGCCGT
CATCTACTGCAACGACGGCTTCTGCGAGCTGTGCGGCTACTCGCGGGCCGAGGTGATGCAGCGACCCTGC
ACCTGCGACTTCCTGCACGGGCCGCGCACGCAGCGCCGCGCTGCCGCGCAGATCGCGCAGGCACTGCTGG
GCGCCGAGGAGCGCAAAGTGGAAATCGCCTTCTACCGGAAAGATGGGAGCTGCTTCCTATGTCTGGTGGA
TGTGGTGCCCGTGAAGAACGAGGATGGGGCTGTCATCATGTTCATCCTCAATTTCGAGGTGGTGATGGAG
AAGGACATGGTGGGGTCCCCGGCTCATGACACCAACCACCGGGGCCCCCCCACCAGCTGGCTGGCCCCAG
GCCGCGCCAAGACCTTCCGCCTGAAGCTGCCCGCGCTGCTGGCGCTGACGGCCCGGGAGTCGTCGGTGCG
GTCGGGCGGCGCGGGCGGCGCGGGCGCCCCGGGGGCCGTGGTGGTGGACGTGGACCTGACGCCCGCGGCA
CCCAGCAGCGAGTCGCTGGCCCTGGACGAAGTGACAGCCATGGACAACCACGTGGCAGGGCTCGGGCCCG
CGGAGGAGCGGCGTGCGCTGGTGGGTCCCGGCTCTCCGCCCCGCAGCGCGCCCGGCCAGCTCCCATCGCC
CCGGGCGCACAGCCTCAACCCCGACGCCTCGGGCTCCAGCTGCAGCCTGGCCCGGACGCGCTCCCGAGAA
AGCTGCGCCAGCGTGCGCCGCGCCTCGTCGGCCGACGACATCGAGGCCATGCGCGCCGGGGTGCTGCCCC
CGCCACCGCGCCACGCCAGCACCGGGGCCATGCACCCACTGCGCAGCGGCTTGCTCAACTCCACCTCGGA
CTCCGACCTCGTGCGCTACCGCACCATTAGCAAGATTCCCCAAATCACCCTCAACTTTGTGGACCTCAAG
GGCGACCCCTTCTTGGCTTCGCCCACCAGTGACCGTGAGATCATAGCACCTAAGATAAAGGAGCGAACCC
ACAATGTCACTGAGAAGGTCACCCAGGTCCTGTCCCTGGGCGCCGACGTGCTGCCTGAGTACAAGCTGCA
GGCACCGCGCATCCACCGCTGGACCATCCTGCATTACAGCCCCTTCAAGGCCGTGTGGGACTGGCTCATC
CTGCTGCTGGTCATCTACACGGCTGTCTTCACACCCTACTCGGCTGCCTTCCTGCTGAAGGAGACGGAAG
AAGGCCCGCCTGCTACCGAGTGTGGCTACGCCTGCCAGCCGCTGGCTGTGGTGGACCTCATCGTGGACAT
CATGTTCATTGTGGACATCCTCATCAACTTCCGCACCACCTACGTCAATGCCAACGAGGAGGTGGTCAGC
CACCCCGGCCGCATCGCCGTCCACTACTTCAAGGGCTGGTTCCTCATCGACATGGTGGCCGCCATCCCCT
TCGACCTGCTCATCTTCGGCTCTGGCTCTGAGGAGCTGATCGGGCTGCTGAAGACTGCGCGGCTGCTGCG
GCTGGTGCGCGTGGCGCGGAAGCTGGATCGCTACTCAGAGTACGGCGCGGCCGTGCTGTTCTTGCTCATG
TGCACCTTTGCGCTCATCGCGCACTGGCTAGCCTGCATCTGGTACGCCATCGGCAACATGGAGCAGCCAC
ACATGGACTCACGCATCGGCTGGCTGCACAACCTGGGCGACCAGATAGGCAAACCCTACAACAGCAGCGG
CCTGGGCGGCCCCTCCATCAAGGACAAGTATGTGACGGCGCTCTACTTCACCTTCAGCAGCCTCACCAGT
GTGGGCTTCGGCAACGTCTCTCCCAACACCAACTCAGAGAAGATCTTCTCCATCTGCGTCATGCTCATTG
GCTCCCTCATGTATGCTAGCATCGCCGGCAACGTGTCGGCCATCATCCAGCGGCTGTACTCGGGCACAGC
CCGCTACCACACACAGATGCTGCGGGTGCGGGAGTTCATCCGCTTCCACCAGATCCCCAATCCCCTGCGC
CAGCGCCTCGAGGAGTACTTCCAGCACGCCTGGTCCTACACCAACGGCATCGACATGAACGCGGTGCTGA
AGGGCTTCCCTGAGTGCCTGCAGGCTGACATCTGCCTGCACCTGAACCGCTCACTGCTGCAGCACTGCAA
ACCCTTCCGAGGGGCCACCAAGGGCTGCCTTCGGGCCCTGGCCATGAAGTTCAAGACCACACATGCACCG
CCAGGGGACACACTGGTGCATGCTGGGGACCTGCTCACCGCCCTGTACTTCATCTCCCGGGGCTCCATCG
AGATCCTGCGGGGCGACGTCGTCGTGGCCATCCTGGGGAAGAATGACATCTTTGGGGAGCCTCTGAACCT
GTATGCAAGGCCTGGCAAGTCGAACGGGGATGTGCGGGCCCTCACCTACTGTGACCTACACAAGATCCAT
CGGGACGACCTGCTGGAGGTGCTGGACATGTACCCTGAGTTCTCCGACCACTTCTGGTCCAGCCTGGAGA
TCACCTTCAACCTGCGAGATACCAACATGATCCCGGGCTCCCCCGGCAGTACGGAGTTAGAGGGTGGCTT
CAGTCGGCAACGCAAGCGCAAGTTGTCCTTCCGCAGGCGCACGGACAAGGACACGGAGCAGCCAGGGGAG
GTGTCGGCCTTGGGGCCGGGCCGGGCGGGGGCAGGGCCGAGTAGCCGGGGCCGGCCGGGGGGGCCGTGGG
GGGAGAGCCCGTCCAGTGGCCCCTCCAGCCCTGAGAGCAGTGAGGATGAGGGCCCAGGCCGCAGCTCCAG
CCCCCTCCGCCTGGTGCCCTTCTCCAGCCCCAGGCCCCCCGGAGAGCCGCCGGGTGGGGAGCCCCTGATG
GAGGACTGCGAGAAGAGCAGCGACACTTGCAACCCCCTGTCAGGCGCCTTCTCAGGAGTGTCCAACATTT
TCAGCTTCTGGGGGGACAGTCGGGGCCGCCAGTACCAGGAGCTCCCTCGATGCCCCGCCCCCACCCCCAG
CCTCCTCAACATCCCCCTCTCCAGCCCGGGTCGGCGGCCCCGGGGCGACGTGGAGAGCAGGCTGGATGCC
CTCCAGCGCCAGCTCAACAGGCTGGAGACCCGGCTGAGTGCAGACATGGCCACTGTCCTGCAGCTGCTAC
AGAGGCAGATGACGCTGGTCCCGCCCGCCTACAGTGCTGTGACCACCCCGGGGCCTGGCCCCACTTCCAC
ATCCCCGCTGTTGCCCGTCAGCCCCCTCCCCACCCTCACCTTGGACTCGCTTTCTCAGGTTTCCCAGTTC
ATGGCGTGTGAGGAGCTGCCCCCGGGGGCCCCAGAGCTTCCCCAAGAAGGCCCCACACGACGCCTCTCCC
TACCGGGCCAGCTGGGGGCCCTCACCTCCCAGCCCCTGCACAGACACGGCTCGGACCCGGGCAGTTAGTG
GGGCTGCCCAGTGTGGACACGTGGCTCACCCGGATCCCCGGGCGAGCTCGAATTCGTAATCATGGTCATA
GCTGTTTCCTGTGTGAAATTGTTATCCGCTCACAATTCCACACAACATACGAGCCGGAAGCATAAAGTGT
AAAGCCTGGGGTGCCTAATGAGTGAGCTAACTCACATTAATTGCGTTGCGCTCACTGCCCGCTTTCCAGT
CGGGAAACCTGTCGTGCCAGCTGCATTAATGAATCGGCCAACGCGCGGGGAGAGGCGGTTTGCGTATTGG
GCGCTCTTCCGCTTCCTCGCTCACTGACTCGCTGCGCTCGGTCGTTCGGCTGCGGCGAGCGGTATCAGCT
CACTCAAAGGCGGTAATACGGTTATCCACAGAATCAGGGGATAACGCAGGAAAGAACATGTGAGCAAAAG
GCCAGCAAAAGGCCAGGAACCGTAAAAAGGCCGCGTTGCTGGCGTTTTTCCATAGGCTCCGCCCCCCTGA
CGAGCATCACAAAAATCGACGCTCAAGTCAGAGGTGGCGAAACCCGACAGGACTATAAAGATACCAGGCG
TTTCCCCCTGGAAGCTCCCTCGTGCGCTCTCCTGTTCCGACCCTGCCGCTTACCGGATACCTGTCCGCCT
TTCTCCCTTCGGGAAGCGTGGCGCTTTCTCATAGCTCACGCTGTAGGTATCTCAGTTCGGTGTAGGTCGT
TCGCTCCAAGCTGGGCTGTGTGCACGAACCCCCCGTTCAGCCCGACCGCTGCGCCTTATCCGGTAACTAT
CGTCTTGAGTCCAACCCGGTAAGACACGACTTATCGCCACTGGCAGCAGCCACTGGTAACAGGATTAGCA
GAGCGAGGTATGTAGGCGGTGCTACAGAGTTCTTGAAGTGGTGGCCTAACTACGGCTACACTAGAAGGAC
AGTATTTGGTATCTGCGCTCTGCTGAAGCCAGTTACCTTCGGAAAAAGAGTTGGTAGCTCTTGATCCGGC
AAACAAACCACCGCTGGTAGCGGTGGTTTTTTTGTTTGCAAGCAGCAGATTACGCGCAGAAAAAAAGGAT
CTCAAGAAGATCCTTTGATCTTTTCTACGGGGTCTGACGCTCAGTGGAACGAAAACTCACGTTAAGGGAT
TTTGGTCATGAGATTATCAAAAAGGATCTTCACCTAGATCCTTTTAAATTAAAAATGAAGTTTTAAATCA
ATCTAAAGTATATATGAGTAAACTTGGTCTGACAGTTACCAATGCTTAATCAGTGAGGCACCTATCTCAG
CGATCTGTCTATTTCGTTCATCCATAGTTGCCTGACTCCCCGTCGTGTAGATAACTACGATACGGGAGGG
CTTACCATCTGGCCCCAGTGCTGCAATGATACCGCGAGACCCACGCTCACCGGCTCCAGATTTATCAGCA
ATAAACCAGCCAGCCGGAAGGGCCGAGCGCAGAAGTGGTCCTGCAACTTTATCCGCCTCCATCCAGTCTA
TTAATTGTTGCCGGGAAGCTAGAGTAAGTAGTTCGCCAGTTAATAGTTTGCGCAACGTTGTTGCCATTGC
TACAGGCATCGTGGTGTCACGCTCGTCGTTTGGTATGGCTTCATTCAGCTCCGGTTCCCAACGATCAAGG
CGAGTTACATGATCCCCCATGTTGTGCAAAAAAGCGGTTAGCTCCTTCGGTCCTCCGATCGTTGTCAGAA
GTAAGTTGGCCGCAGTGTTATCACTCATGGTTATGGCAGCACTGCATAATTCTCTTACTGTCATGCCATC
CGTAAGATGCTTTTCTGTGACTGGTGAGTACTCAACCAAGTCATTCTGAGAATAGTGTATGCGGCGACCG
AGTTGCTCTTGCCCGGCGTCAATACGGGATAATACCGCGCCACATAGCAGAACTTTAAAAGTGCTCATCA
TTGGAAAACGTTCTTCGGGGCGAAAACTCTCAAGGATCTTACCGCTGTTGAGATCCAGTTCGATGTAACC
CACTCGTGCACCCAACTGATCTTCAGCATCTTTTACTTTCACCAGCGTTTCTGGGTGAGCAAAAACAGGA
AGGCAAAATGCCGCAAAAAAGGGAATAAGGGCGACACGGAAATGTTGAATACTCATACTCTTCCTTTTTC
AATATTATTGAAGCATTTATCAGGGTTATTGTCTCATGAGCGGATACATATTTGAATGTATTTAGAAAAA
TAAACAAATAGGGGTTCCGCGCACATTTCCCCGAAAAGTGCCACCTGACGTCTAAGAAACCATTATTATC
ATGACATTAACCTATAAAAATAGGCGTATCACGAGGCCCTTTCGTCTCGCGCGTTTCGGTGATGACGGTG
AAAACCTCTGACACATGCAGCTCCCGGAGACGGTCACAGCTTGTCTGTAAGCGGATGCCGGGAGCAGACA
AGCCCGTCAGGGCGCGTCAGCGGGTGTTGGCGGGTGTCGGGGCTGGCTTAACTATGCGGCATCAGAGCAG
ATTGTACTGAGAGTGCACCATATCGACGCTCTCCCTTATGCGACTCCTGCATTAGGAAGCAGCCCAGTAG
TAGGTTGAGGCCGTTGAGCACCGCCGCCGCAAGGAATGGTGCATGCAAGGAGATGGCGCCCAACAGTCCC
CCGGCCACGGGGCCTGCCACCATACCCACGCCGAAACAAGCGCTCATGAGCCCGAAGTGGCGAGCCCGAT
CTTCCCCATCGGTGATGTCGGCGATATAGGCGCCAGCAACCGCACCTGTGGCGCCGGTGATGCCGGCCAC
GATGCGTCCGGCGTAGAGGATCTGGCTAGCGATGACCCTGCTGATTGGTTCGCTGACCATTTCCGGGGTG
CGGAACGGCGTTACCAGAAACTCAGAAGGTTCGTCCAACCAAACCGACTCTGACGGCAGTTTACGAGAGA
GATGATAGGGTCTGCTTCAGTAAGCCAGATGCTACACAATTAGGCTTGTACATATTGTCGTTAGAACGCG
GCTACAATTAATACATAACCTTATGTATCATACACATACGATTTAGGTGACACTATA
