>Addgene plasmid #53054 | pSP64-hERG1a F656A | addgene partial sequence | sequence record 85612 | SP6 5'-ATTTAGGTGACACTATAG-3'
TGCGGAGGGGCCACGTCGCGCCGCAGAACACCTTCCTGGACACCATCATCCGCAAGTTTGAGGGCCAGAG
CCGTAAGTTCATCATCGCCAACGCTCGGGTGGAGAACTGCGCCGTCATCTACTGCAACGACGGCTTCTGC
GAGCTGTGCGGCTACTCGCGGGCCGAGGTGATGCAGCGACCCTGCACCTGCGACTTCCTGCACGGGCCGC
GCACGCAGCGCCGCGCTGCCGCGCAGATCGCGCAGGCACTGCTGGGCGCCGAGGAGCGCAAAGTGGAAAT
CGCCTTCTACCGGAAAGATGGGAGCTGCTTCCTATGTCTGGTGGATGTGGTGCCCGTGAAGAACGAGGAT
GGGGCTGTCATCATGTTCATCCTCAATTTCGAGGTGGTGATGGAGAAGGACATGGTGGGGTCCCCGGCTC
ATGACACCAACCACCGGGGCCCCCCCACCAGCTGGCTGGCCCCAGGCCGCGCCAAGACCTTCCGCCTGAA
GCTGCCCGCGCTGCTGGCGCTGACGGCCCGGGAGTCGTCGGTGCGGTCGGGCGGCGCGGGCGGCGCGGGC
GCCCCG
