>Addgene plasmid #53054 | pSP64-hERG1a F656A | addgene partial sequence | sequence record 86162 | hERG1a-F1 5'-ccttcgacctgctcatcttc-3'
TGCGCGGCTGCTGCGGCTGGTGCGCGTGGCGCGGAAGCTGGATCGCTACTCAGAGTACGGCGCGGCCGTG
CTGTTCTTGCTCATGTGCACCTTTGCGCTCATCGCGCACTGGCTAGCCTGCATCTGGTACGCCATCGGCA
ACATGGAGCAGCCACACATGGACTCACGCATCGGCTGGCTGCACAACCTGGGCGACCAGATAGGCAAACC
CTACAACAGCAGCGGCCTGGGCGGCCCCTCCATCAAGGACAAGTATGTGACGGCGCTCTACTTCACCTTC
AGCAGCCTCACCAGTGTGGGCTTCGGCAACGTCTCTCCCAACACCAACTCAGAGAAGATCTTCTCCATCT
GCGTCATGCTCATTGGCTCCCTCATGTATGCTAGCATCGCCGGCAACGTGTCGGCCATCATCCAGCGGCT
GTACTCGGGCACAGCCCGCTACCACACACAGATGCTGCGGGTGCGGGAGTTCATCCGCTTCCACCAGATC
CCCAATCCCCTGCGCCAGCGCCTCGAGGAGTACTTCCAGCACGCCTGGTCCTACACCAACGGCATCGACA
TGAACGCGGTGCTGAAGGGCTTCCCTGAGTGCCTGCAGGCTGACATCTGCCTGCACCTGAACCGCTCACT
GCTGCAGCACTGCAAACCCTTCCGAGGGGCCACCAAGGGCTGCCTTCGGGCCCTGGCCATGAAGTTCAAG
ACCACACATGCACCGCCAGGGGACACACTGGTGCATGCTGGGGACCTGCTCACCGCCCTGTACTTCATCT
CCCGGGGCTCCATCGAGATCCTGCGGGGCGACGTCGTCGTGGCCATCCTGGGGAAGAATGACATCTTTGG
GGAGCCTCTGAACCTGTATGCAAGGCCTGGCAAGTCGAACGGG
